Addgene plasmid #57964: mOrange2-H4-23
Purpose: Localization: Nucleus/Histones, Excitation: 549, Emission: 565
Depositing lab: Michael Davidson. Depositing organization: Florida State University, Tallahassee.
Backbone
  Vector backbone: mOrange2
  Backbone size w/o insert (bp): 4750
  Vector type: Mammalian Expression
  Selectable markers: Neomycin (select with G418)
Growth in bacteria
  Bacterial resistance: Kanamycin, 50 μg/mL
  Growth temperature: 37°C
  Growth strain: DH5alpha
  Copy number: High Copy
Gene/Insert
  Gene/Insert name: H4 (alt names: Human Histone H4; NM_021968.3)
  Species: H. sapiens (human)
  Entrez Gene: HIST1H4J (a.k.a. H4/e, H4F2iv, H4FE, dJ160A22.2)
  Promoter: CMV
  Tag / fusion protein: mOrange2
  Cloning method: Unknown
  Sequencing primers: 5′ CMV-F; 3′ SV40pA-R
Terms and licenses: Academic/Nonprofit Terms; Industry Terms: Not Available to Industry
Depositor comments: H. sapiens (human) Histone H4. Excitation = 549; Emission = 565
How to cite: mOrange2-H4-23 was a gift from Michael Davidson (Addgene plasmid # 57964 ; http://n2t.net/addgene:57964 ; RRID:Addgene_57964)
