[The description below was written by a language model from this plasmid's Addgene catalogue record.]
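Description:
mOrange2-H4-23 is a mammalian expression plasmid that produces human histone H4 (the HIST1H4J gene product) fused to the orange fluorescent protein mOrange2. It is built on an mOrange2 fluorescent-protein backbone of about 4.75 kb without the insert. It is maintained in E. coli as a high-copy plasmid under kanamycin selection. The record also lists a neomycin marker, which allows G418 selection of stably transfected mammalian cells. The specific origin of replication is not stated, and no feature table is provided, so the exact layout of backbone elements cannot be confirmed from the record.

Expression of the fusion is driven by the CMV promoter, a strong constitutive promoter that is active in most cultured mammalian cell lines. The use of an SV40 polyA reverse sequencing primer suggests that the transcript ends at an SV40 polyadenylation signal. The record does not say on which side of H4 the mOrange2 tag sits, nor does it describe the linker. The "23" in the name may refer to linker length, but this is not stated.

Because histone H4 is a core nucleosome component, the fusion protein is incorporated into chromatin and labels the nucleus, in line with the stated nucleus/histone localization. With excitation at 549 nm and emission at 565 nm, the construct serves as an orange chromatin marker for fluorescence microscopy. Typical applications of such a marker include visualizing nuclei and chromosomes in live or fixed cells, following mitosis, and providing a nuclear reference in multicolor imaging alongside spectrally distinct fluorescent proteins.
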