>Addgene plasmid #57964 | mOrange2-H4-23 | depositor partial sequence | sequence record 89112 | insert sequence
CCGTCAGATCCGCTAGCCGCCACC
[309 nt withheld, positions 25-333]
GATCTCGAGCTCAAGCTTCGAATTCTGCAGTCGACGGTACCGCGGGCCCGGGATCCACCGGTCGCCACCA
TGGTGAGCAAGGGCGAGGAGAATAACATGGCCATCATCAAGGAGTTCATGCGCTTCAAGGTGCGCATGGA
GGGCTCCGTGAACGGCCACGAGTTCGAGATCGAGGGCGAGGGCGAGGGCCGCCCCTACGAGGGCTTTCAG
ACCGCTAAGCTGAAGGTGACCAAGGGTGGCCCCCTGCCCTTCGCCTGGGACATCCTGTCCCCTCATTTCA
CCTACGGCTCCAAGGCCTACGTGAAGCACCCCGCCGACATCCCCGACTACTTCAAGCTGTCCTTCCCCGA
GGGCTTCAAGTGGGAGCGCGTGATGAACTACGAGGACGGCGGCGTGGTGACCGTGACCCAGGACTCCTCC
CTGCAGGACGGCGAGTTCATCTACAAGGTGAAGCTGCGCGGCACCAACTTCCCCTCCGACGGCCCCGTGA
TGCAGAAGAAGACCATGGGCTGGGAGGCCTCCTCCGAGCGGATGTACCCCGAGGACGGTGCCCTGAAGGG
CAAGATCAAGATGAGGCTGAAGCTGAAGGACGGCGGCCACTACACCTCCGAGGTCAAGACCACCTACAAG
GCCAAGAAGCCCGTGCAGCTGCCCGGCGCCTACATCGTCGACATCAAGTTGGACATCACCTCCCACAACG
AGGACTACACCATCGTGGAACAGTACGAACGCGCCGAGGGCCGCCACTCCACCGGCGGCATGGACGAGCT
GTACAAGTAAGCGGCCGCGACTCTAGATCATAATCAGCCATACCACAT
