>Addgene plasmid #57964 | mOrange2-H4-23 | addgene partial sequence | sequence record 127417 | CMV-F 5'-CGCAAATGGGCGGTAGGCGTG-3'
AGCAGAGCTGGTTTAGTGAACCGTCAGATCCGCTAGCCGCCACC
[309 nt withheld, positions 45-353]
GATCTCGAGCTCAAGCTTCGAATTCTGCAGTCGACGGTACCGCGGGCCCGGGATCCACCGGTCGCCACCA
TGGTGAGCAAGGGCGAGGAGAATAACATGGCCATCATCAAGGAGTTCATGCGCTTCAAGGTGCGCATGGA
GGGCTCCGTGAACGGCCACGAGTTCGAGATCGAGGGCGAGGGCGAGGGCCGCCCCTACGAGGGCTTTCAG
ACCGCTAAGCTGAAGGTGACCAAGGGTGGCCCCCTGCCCTTCGCCTGGGACATCCTGTCCCCTCATTTCA
CCTACGGCTCCAAGGCCTACGTGAAGCACCCCGCCGACATCCCCGACTACTTCAAGCTGTCCTTCCCCGA
GGGCTTCAAGTGGGAGCGCGTGATGAACTACGAGGACGGCGGCGTGGTGACCGTGACCCAGGACTCCTCC
CTGCAGGACGGCGAGTTCATCTACAAGGTGAAGCTGCGCGGCACCAACTT
